Addgene plasmid #103779: mCherry-iLIDx6
Purpose: expresses iPOLYMER component in mammalian cells
Depositing lab: Takanari Inoue. Publication: Intracellular production of hydrogels and synthetic RNA granules by multivalent molecular interactions. Nakamura H, Lee AA, Afshar AS, Watanabe S, Rho E, Razavi S, Suarez A, Lin YC, Tanigawa M, Huang B, DeRose R, Bobb D, Hong W, Gabelli SB, Goutsias J, Inoue T. Nat Mater. 2017 Nov 6. pii: nmat5006. doi: 10.1038/nmat5006. PubMed 29115293.
Backbone
  Vector backbone: pmCherry-C1
  Backbone manufacturer: Clontech
  Backbone size w/o insert (bp): 4722
  Total vector size (bp): 7515
  Vector type: Mammalian Expression
  Selectable markers: Neomycin (select with G418)
Growth in bacteria
  Bacterial resistance: Kanamycin, 50 μg/mL
  Growth temperature: 37°C
  Growth strain: DH5alpha
  Copy number: Unknown
Gene/Insert
  Gene/Insert name: mCherry-iLIDx6
  Species: Synthetic
  Promoter: CMV
  Tag / fusion protein: mCherry
  Cloning method: Restriction Enzyme; 5′ cloning site BglII (not destroyed); 3′ cloning site BamHI (not destroyed)
  Sequencing primers: 5′ GGAGGTCTATATAAGCAGAGC
Terms and licenses: Academic/Nonprofit Terms; Industry Terms: Not Available to Industry
How to cite: mCherry-iLIDx6 was a gift from Takanari Inoue (Addgene plasmid # 103779 ; http://n2t.net/addgene:103779 ; RRID:Addgene_103779)
