[The description below was written by a language model from this plasmid's Addgene catalogue record and pLannotate feature annotations shown in this document.]
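Description:
mCherry-iLIDx6 is a mammalian expression plasmid of about 7.5 kb built on the Clontech pmCherry-C1 backbone. It encodes a synthetic fusion in which the red fluorescent protein mCherry is followed by six tandem copies of iLID, inserted between the BglII and BamHI sites downstream of mCherry. Transcription is driven by the human cytomegalovirus immediate-early enhancer and promoter and is terminated by the SV40 polyadenylation signal.

The automated annotation does not label iLID as such. Instead it marks six evenly spaced, same-strand segments after mCherry as miniSOG. This most likely reflects homology, since miniSOG and iLID are both engineered from plant phototropin LOV2 domains, so these six hits fit the six iLID repeats named in the catalogue entry rather than true miniSOG units. iLID is a light-inducible dimerizer in which blue light uncages a peptide that binds its SspB partner. Six copies in one chain therefore give a multivalent, light-responsive scaffold that can be followed by its red fluorescence.

The plasmid replicates in bacteria from a high-copy ColE1/pUC-type origin and also carries an f1 origin. A single Tn5 NeoR/KanR gene sits behind both a bacterial promoter and the SV40 early promoter and ends in an HSV TK poly(A) signal. It confers kanamycin resistance in E. coli and G418 resistance in mammalian cells. The short ble, bGH poly(A) and large T antigen fragments in the table appear to be backbone remnants or partial matches rather than functional parts.

The record gives the purpose as expressing an iPOLYMER component in mammalian cells, a system that uses multivalent interactions to form intracellular hydrogels and synthetic RNA granules. The complementary binding partner is not described in this record.
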