Features (pLannotate 1.2.2; 19 found; start..end, strand, type, name):
     61..364     +  enhancer       CMV enhancer: human cytomegalovirus immediate early enhancer
    365..568     +  promoter       CMV promoter: human cytomegalovirus (CMV) immediate early promoter
    613..1320    +  CDS            mCherry: mCherry is a basic (constitutively fluorescent) red fluorescent protein published in 2004, derived from Discosoma sp.. It is reported to be a very rapidly-maturing monomer with low acid sensitivity.
   1387..1704    +  CDS            miniSOG: miniSOG is a basic (constitutively fluorescent) cyan fluorescent protein published in 2011, derived from Arabidopsis thaliana. It requires the cofactor flavin for fluorescence.
   1861..2178    +  CDS            miniSOG: miniSOG is a basic (constitutively fluorescent) cyan fluorescent protein published in 2011, derived from Arabidopsis thaliana. It requires the cofactor flavin for fluorescence.
   2335..2652    +  CDS            miniSOG: miniSOG is a basic (constitutively fluorescent) cyan fluorescent protein published in 2011, derived from Arabidopsis thaliana. It requires the cofactor flavin for fluorescence.
   2809..3126    +  CDS            miniSOG: miniSOG is a basic (constitutively fluorescent) cyan fluorescent protein published in 2011, derived from Arabidopsis thaliana. It requires the cofactor flavin for fluorescence.
   3283..3600    +  CDS            miniSOG: miniSOG is a basic (constitutively fluorescent) cyan fluorescent protein published in 2011, derived from Arabidopsis thaliana. It requires the cofactor flavin for fluorescence.
   3757..4074    +  CDS            miniSOG: miniSOG is a basic (constitutively fluorescent) cyan fluorescent protein published in 2011, derived from Arabidopsis thaliana. It requires the cofactor flavin for fluorescence.
   4196..4280    +  CDS            large T antigen (fragment): large T antigen from SV40 (simian virus 40)
   4303..4424    +  polyA_signal   SV40 poly(A) signal: SV40 polyadenylation signal
   4458..4886    -  rep_origin     f1 ori (sequence partly withheld): f1 bacteriophage origin of replication; arrow indicates direction of (+) strand synthesis
   4913..5017    +  promoter       AmpR promoter: bla
   5019..5376    +  promoter       SV40 promoter: SV40 enhancer and early promoter
   5411..6205    +  CDS            NeoR/KanR: aminoglycoside phosphotransferase from Tn5; aph(3')-II (or nptII); confers resistance to neomycin, kanamycin, and G418 (Geneticin®)
   6226..6378    +  CDS            ble (fragment): BLE_KLEPN - Experimental evidence at protein level: Swiss-Prot protein existence level 1. Binding protein with a strong affinity to the bleomycin family of antibiotics. Binds to CL990; an antimitotic-antibiotic compound. From Klebsiella pneumoniae.
   6437..6484    +  polyA_signal   HSV TK poly(A) signal: herpes simplex virus thymidine kinase polyadenylation signal (Cole and Stacy, 1985)
   6575..6591    -  polyA_signal   bGH poly(A) signal (fragment): bovine growth hormone polyadenylation signal
   6813..7401    +  rep_origin     ori: high-copy-number ColE1/pMB1/pBR322/pUC origin of replication
>Addgene plasmid #103779 | mCherry-iLIDx6 | depositor full sequence | sequence record 196613 | mCherry-iLIDx6 sequence 7515 bps
TAGTTATTAATAGTAATCAATTACGGGGTCATTAGTTCATAGCCCATATATGGAGTTCCGCGTTACATAA
CTTACGGTAAATGGCCCGCCTGGCTGACCGCCCAACGACCCCCGCCCATTGACGTCAATAATGACGTATG
TTCCCATAGTAACGCCAATAGGGACTTTCCATTGACGTCAATGGGTGGAGTATTTACGGTAAACTGCCCA
CTTGGCAGTACATCAAGTGTATCATATGCCAAGTACGCCCCCTATTGACGTCAATGACGGTAAATGGCCC
GCCTGGCATTATGCCCAGTACATGACCTTATGGGACTTTCCTACTTGGCAGTACATCTACGTATTAGTCA
TCGCTATTACCATGGTGATGCGGTTTTGGCAGTACATCAATGGGCGTGGATAGCGGTTTGACTCACGGGG
ATTTCCAAGTCTCCACCCCATTGACGTCAATGGGAGTTTGTTTTGGCACCAAAATCAACGGGACTTTCCA
AAATGTCGTAACAACTCCGCCCCATTGACGCAAATGGGCGGTAGGCGTGTACGGTGGGAGGTCTATATAA
GCAGAGCTGGTTTAGTGAACCGTCAGATCCGCTAGCGCTACCGGTCGCCACCATGGTAAGCAAGGGCGAG
GAGGATAACATGGCCATCATCAAGGAGTTCATGCGCTTCAAGGTGCACATGGAGGGCTCCGTGAACGGCC
ACGAGTTCGAGATCGAGGGCGAGGGCGAGGGCCGCCCCTACGAGGGCACCCAGACCGCCAAGCTGAAGGT
GACCAAGGGTGGCCCCCTGCCCTTCGCCTGGGACATCCTGTCCCCTCAGTTCATGTACGGCTCCAAGGCC
TACGTGAAGCACCCCGCCGACATCCCCGACTACTTGAAGCTGTCCTTCCCCGAGGGCTTCAAGTGGGAGC
GCGTGATGAACTTCGAGGACGGCGGCGTGGTGACCGTGACCCAGGACTCCTCCCTGCAGGACGGCGAGTT
CATCTACAAGGTGAAGCTGCGCGGCACCAACTTCCCCTCCGACGGCCCCGTAATGCAGAAGAAGACCATG
GGCTGGGAGGCCTCCTCCGAGCGGATGTACCCCGAGGACGGCGCCCTGAAGGGCGAGATCAAGCAGAGGC
TGAAGCTGAAGGACGGCGGCCACTACGACGCTGAGGTCAAGACCACCTACAAGGCCAAGAAGCCCGTGCA
GCTGCCCGGCGCCTACAACGTCAACATCAAGTTGGACATCACCTCCCACAACGAGGACTACACCATCGTG
GAACAGTACGAACGCGCCGAGGGCCGCCACTCCACCGGCGGCATGGACGAGCTGTACAAGTCCGGACTCA
GATCTAGCGCTGGAGGCAGCGCTGGCGGAGAGTTCCTGGCAACCACACTGGAGCGGATCGAGAAGAATTT
TGTGATCACCGACCCCCGCCTGCCTGATAACCCAATCATCTTCGCCAGCGACTCCTTTCTGCAGCTGACA
GAGTACAGCAGGGAGGAGATCCTGGGCAGGAATTGCAGATTCCTGCAGGGCCCCGAGACAGATAGAGCCA
CAGTGCGGAAGATCCGCGACGCCATCGATAACCAGACCGAGGTGACAGTGCAGCTGATCAATTATACCAA
GTCCGGCAAGAAGTTCTGGAACGTGTTTCACCTGCAGCCTATGCGGGACTACAAGGGCGATGTGCAGTAC
TTCATCGGAGTGCAGCTGGACGGAACCGAGAGGCTGCACGGAGCAGCCGAGAGAGAGGCCGTGTGCCTGA
TCAAGAAGACAGCCTTCCAGATCGCTGAGGCCGCCAACGATGAGAACTACTTTAAGCTTTCCGCAGGCGG
GTCCGCAGGGGGCGAGTTCCTGGCCACCACACTGGAGAGAATTGAGAAGAATTTCGTCATCACCGACCCC
AGACTGCCAGACAATCCTATCATCTTCGCCTCTGACAGCTTTCTGCAGCTGACCGAATACTCTAGAGAAG
AGATCCTGGGCAGGAACTGTAGATTCCTGCAGGGACCAGAGACAGATAGGGCAACAGTGCGGAAGATCAG
GGACGCAATCGATAATCAGACTGAAGTCACCGTGCAGCTGATCAACTATACCAAGAGTGGCAAGAAGTTT
TGGAACGTGTTCCACCTGCAGCCCATGCGCGATTATAAAGGCGATGTGCAATACTTCATCGGCGTGCAGC
TGGACGGCACCGAGCGGCTGCACGGAGCAGCAGAGAGGGAAGCCGTGTGCCTGATCAAGAAGACAGCGTT
TCAGATTGCCGAAGCTGCTAATGATGAAAATTACTTCGTCGACTCTGCCGGGGGATCTGCCGGAGGCGAG
TTCCTGGCTACCACACTGGAAAGAATTGAGAAGAATTTTGTCATTACCGACCCCAGACTGCCCGACAATC
CCATCATCTTCGCCTCCGACTCTTTTCTGCAGCTGACCGAGTATTCTAGAGAGGAGATCCTGGGAAGAAA
CTGCAGATTCCTGCAGGGACCTGAGACAGACAGGGCTACAGTGCGGAAAATTAGAGATGCTATTGACAAT
CAGACTGAAGTCACTGTCCAGCTGATCAATTACACTAAGTCTGGCAAGAAGTTCTGGAACGTGTTTCACC
TGCAACCCATGAGAGATTATAAGGGCGATGTGCAGTATTTCATCGGGGTCCAGCTGGATGGCACTGAGAG
GCTGCATGGCGCCGCTGAAAGGGAGGCCGTGTGCCTGATCAAGAAGACAGCTTTTCAGATTGCTGAAGCT
GCCAACGACGAGAATTATTTTGGATCTAGCGCTGGAGGCAGCGCTGGCGGAGAGTTCCTGGCAACCACAC
TGGAGCGGATCGAGAAGAATTTTGTGATCACCGACCCCCGCCTGCCTGATAACCCAATCATCTTCGCCAG
CGACTCCTTTCTGCAGCTGACAGAGTACAGCAGGGAGGAGATCCTGGGCAGGAATTGCAGATTCCTGCAG
GGCCCCGAGACAGATAGAGCCACAGTGCGGAAGATCCGCGACGCCATCGATAACCAGACCGAGGTGACAG
TGCAGCTGATCAATTATACCAAGTCCGGCAAGAAGTTCTGGAACGTGTTTCACCTGCAGCCTATGCGGGA
CTACAAGGGCGATGTGCAGTACTTCATCGGAGTGCAGCTGGACGGAACCGAGAGGCTGCACGGAGCAGCC
GAGAGAGAGGCCGTGTGCCTGATCAAGAAGACAGCCTTCCAGATCGCTGAGGCCGCCAACGATGAGAACT
ACTTTAAGCTTTCCGCAGGCGGGTCCGCAGGGGGCGAGTTCCTGGCCACCACACTGGAGAGAATTGAGAA
GAATTTCGTCATCACCGACCCCAGACTGCCAGACAATCCTATCATCTTCGCCTCTGACAGCTTTCTGCAG
CTGACCGAATACTCTAGAGAAGAGATCCTGGGCAGGAACTGTAGATTCCTGCAGGGACCAGAGACAGATA
GGGCAACAGTGCGGAAGATCAGGGACGCAATCGATAATCAGACTGAAGTCACCGTGCAGCTGATCAACTA
TACCAAGAGTGGCAAGAAGTTTTGGAACGTGTTCCACCTGCAGCCCATGCGCGATTATAAAGGCGATGTG
CAATACTTCATCGGCGTGCAGCTGGACGGCACCGAGCGGCTGCACGGAGCAGCAGAGAGGGAAGCCGTGT
GCCTGATCAAGAAGACAGCGTTTCAGATTGCCGAAGCTGCTAATGATGAAAATTACTTCGTCGACTCTGC
CGGGGGATCTGCCGGAGGCGAGTTCCTGGCTACCACACTGGAAAGAATTGAGAAGAATTTTGTCATTACC
GACCCCAGACTGCCCGACAATCCCATCATCTTCGCCTCCGACTCTTTTCTGCAGCTGACCGAGTATTCTA
GAGAGGAGATCCTGGGAAGAAACTGCAGATTCCTGCAGGGACCTGAGACAGACAGGGCTACAGTGCGGAA
AATTAGAGATGCTATTGACAATCAGACTGAAGTCACTGTCCAGCTGATCAATTACACTAAGTCTGGCAAG
AAGTTCTGGAACGTGTTTCACCTGCAACCCATGAGAGATTATAAGGGCGATGTGCAGTATTTCATCGGGG
TCCAGCTGGATGGCACTGAGAGGCTGCATGGCGCCGCTGAAAGGGAGGCCGTGTGCCTGATCAAGAAGAC
AGCTTTTCAGATTGCTGAAGCTGCCAACGACGAGAATTATTTTGGATCCACCGGATCTAGATAACTGATC
ATAATCAGCCATACCACATTTGTAGAGGTTTTACTTGCTTTAAAAAACCTCCCACACCTCCCCCTGAACC
TGAAACATAAAATGAATGCAATTGTTGTTGTTAACTTGTTTATTGCAGCTTATAATGGTTACAAATAAAG
CAATAGCATCACAAATTTCACAAATAAAGCATTTTTTTCACTGCATTCTAGTTGTGGTTTGTCCAAACTC
ATCAATGTATCTTAACGCGTAAATTGTAAGCGTTAATATTTTGTTAAAATTCGCGTTAAATTTTTGTTAA
ATCAGCTCATTTTTTAACCAATAGGCCGAAATCGGCAAAATCCCTTATAAATCAAAAGAATAGACCGAGA
TAGGGT
[37 nt withheld, positions 4557-4593]
AAAGAACGTGGACTCCAACGTCAAAGG
[49 nt withheld, positions 4621-4669]
T
[91 nt withheld, positions 4671-4761]
G
[124 nt withheld, positions 4763-4886]
CAGGTGGCACTTTTCGGGGAAATGTGCGCGGAACCCCTATTTGTTTATTTTTCTAAATACATTCAAATAT
GTATCCGCTCATGAGACAATAACCCTGATAAATGCTTCAATAATATTGAAAAAGGAAGAGTCCTGAGGCG
GAAAGAACCAGCTGTGGAATGTGTGTCAGTTAGGGTGTGGAAAGTCCCCAGGCTCCCCAGCAGGCAGAAG
TATGCAAAGCATGCATCTCAATTAGTCAGCAACCAGGTGTGGAAAGTCCCCAGGCTCCCCAGCAGGCAGA
AGTATGCAAAGCATGCATCTCAATTAGTCAGCAACCATAGTCCCGCCCCTAACTCCGCCCATCCCGCCCC
TAACTCCGCCCAGTTCCGCCCATTCTCCGCCCCATGGCTGACTAATTTTTTTTATTTATGCAGAGGCCGA
GGCCGCCTCGGCCTCTGAGCTATTCCAGAAGTAGTGAGGAGGCTTTTTTGGAGGCCTAGGCTTTTGCAAA
GATCGATCAAGAGACAGGATGAGGATCGTTTCGCATGATTGAACAAGATGGATTGCACGCAGGTTCTCCG
GCCGCTTGGGTGGAGAGGCTATTCGGCTATGACTGGGCACAACAGACAATCGGCTGCTCTGATGCCGCCG
TGTTCCGGCTGTCAGCGCAGGGGCGCCCGGTTCTTTTTGTCAAGACCGACCTGTCCGGTGCCCTGAATGA
ACTGCAAGACGAGGCAGCGCGGCTATCGTGGCTGGCCACGACGGGCGTTCCTTGCGCAGCTGTGCTCGAC
GTTGTCACTGAAGCGGGAAGGGACTGGCTGCTATTGGGCGAAGTGCCGGGGCAGGATCTCCTGTCATCTC
ACCTTGCTCCTGCCGAGAAAGTATCCATCATGGCTGATGCAATGCGGCGGCTGCATACGCTTGATCCGGC
TACCTGCCCATTCGACCACCAAGCGAAACATCGCATCGAGCGAGCACGTACTCGGATGGAAGCCGGTCTT
GTCGATCAGGATGATCTGGACGAAGAGCATCAGGGGCTCGCGCCAGCCGAACTGTTCGCCAGGCTCAAGG
CGAGCATGCCCGACGGCGAGGATCTCGTCGTGACCCATGGCGATGCCTGCTTGCCGAATATCATGGTGGA
AAATGGCCGCTTTTCTGGATTCATCGACTGTGGCCGGCTGGGTGTGGCGGACCGCTATCAGGACATAGCG
TTGGCTACCCGTGATATTGCTGAAGAGCTTGGCGGCGAATGGGCTGACCGCTTCCTCGTGCTTTACGGTA
TCGCCGCTCCCGATTCGCAGCGCATCGCCTTCTATCGCCTTCTTGACGAGTTCTTCTGAGCGGGACTCTG
GGGTTCGAAATGACCGACCAAGCGACGCCCAACCTGCCATCACGAGATTTCGATTCCACCGCCGCCTTCT
ATGAAAGGTTGGGCTTCGGAATCGTTTTCCGGGACGCCGGCTGGATGATCCTCCAGCGCGGGGATCTCAT
GCTGGAGTTCTTCGCCCACCCTAGGGGGAGGCTAACTGAAACACGGAAGGAGACAATACCGGAAGGAACC
CGCGCTATGACGGCAATAAAAAGACAGAATAAAACGCACGGTGTTGGGTCGTTTGTTCATAAACGCGGGG
TTCGGTCCCAGGGCTGGCACTCTGTCGATACCCCACCGAGACCCCATTGGGGCCAATACGCCCGCGTTTC
TTCCTTTTCCCCACCCCACCCCCCAAGTTCGGGTGAAGGCCCAGGGCTCGCAGCCAACGTCGGGGCGGCA
GGCCCTGCCATAGCCTCAGGTTACTCATATATACTTTAGATTGATTTAAAACTTCATTTTTAATTTAAAA
GGATCTAGGTGAAGATCCTTTTTGATAATCTCATGACCAAAATCCCTTAACGTGAGTTTTCGTTCCACTG
AGCGTCAGACCCCGTAGAAAAGATCAAAGGATCTTCTTGAGATCCTTTTTTTCTGCGCGTAATCTGCTGC
TTGCAAACAAAAAAACCACCGCTACCAGCGGTGGTTTGTTTGCCGGATCAAGAGCTACCAACTCTTTTTC
CGAAGGTAACTGGCTTCAGCAGAGCGCAGATACCAAATACTGTTCTTCTAGTGTAGCCGTAGTTAGGCCA
CCACTTCAAGAACTCTGTAGCACCGCCTACATACCTCGCTCTGCTAATCCTGTTACCAGTGGCTGCTGCC
AGTGGCGATAAGTCGTGTCTTACCGGGTTGGACTCAAGACGATAGTTACCGGATAAGGCGCAGCGGTCGG
GCTGAACGGGGGGTTCGTGCACACAGCCCAGCTTGGAGCGAACGACCTACACCGAACTGAGATACCTACA
GCGTGAGCTATGAGAAAGCGCCACGCTTCCCGAAGGGAGAAAGGCGGACAGGTATCCGGTAAGCGGCAGG
GTCGGAACAGGAGAGCGCACGAGGGAGCTTCCAGGGGGAAACGCCTGGTATCTTTATAGTCCTGTCGGGT
TTCGCCACCTCTGACTTGAGCGTCGATTTTTGTGATGCTCGTCAGGGGGGCGGAGCCTATGGAAAAACGC
CAGCAACGCGGCCTTTTTACGGTTCCTGGCCTTTTGCTGGCCTTTTGCTCACATGTTCTTTCCTGCGTTA
TCCCCTGATTCTGTGGATAACCGTATTACCGCCATGCAT
