Features (pLannotate 1.2.2; 19 found; start..end, strand, type, name):
     61..364     +  enhancer       CMV enhancer: human cytomegalovirus immediate early enhancer
    365..568     +  promoter       CMV promoter: human cytomegalovirus (CMV) immediate early promoter
    613..1320    +  CDS            mCherry: mCherry is a basic (constitutively fluorescent) red fluorescent protein published in 2004, derived from Discosoma sp.. It is reported to be a very rapidly-maturing monomer with low acid sensitivity.
   1387..1704    +  CDS            miniSOG: miniSOG is a basic (constitutively fluorescent) cyan fluorescent protein published in 2011, derived from Arabidopsis thaliana. It requires the cofactor flavin for fluorescence.
   1861..2178    +  CDS            miniSOG: miniSOG is a basic (constitutively fluorescent) cyan fluorescent protein published in 2011, derived from Arabidopsis thaliana. It requires the cofactor flavin for fluorescence.
   2335..2652    +  CDS            miniSOG: miniSOG is a basic (constitutively fluorescent) cyan fluorescent protein published in 2011, derived from Arabidopsis thaliana. It requires the cofactor flavin for fluorescence.
   2809..3126    +  CDS            miniSOG: miniSOG is a basic (constitutively fluorescent) cyan fluorescent protein published in 2011, derived from Arabidopsis thaliana. It requires the cofactor flavin for fluorescence.
   3283..3600    +  CDS            miniSOG: miniSOG is a basic (constitutively fluorescent) cyan fluorescent protein published in 2011, derived from Arabidopsis thaliana. It requires the cofactor flavin for fluorescence.
   3757..4074    +  CDS            miniSOG: miniSOG is a basic (constitutively fluorescent) cyan fluorescent protein published in 2011, derived from Arabidopsis thaliana. It requires the cofactor flavin for fluorescence.
   4196..4280    +  CDS            large T antigen (fragment): large T antigen from SV40 (simian virus 40)
   4303..4424    +  polyA_signal   SV40 poly(A) signal: SV40 polyadenylation signal
   4458..4886    -  rep_origin     f1 ori (sequence partly withheld): f1 bacteriophage origin of replication; arrow indicates direction of (+) strand synthesis
   4913..5017    +  promoter       AmpR promoter: bla
   5019..5376    +  promoter       SV40 promoter: SV40 enhancer and early promoter
   5411..6205    +  CDS            NeoR/KanR: aminoglycoside phosphotransferase from Tn5; aph(3')-II (or nptII); confers resistance to neomycin, kanamycin, and G418 (Geneticin®)
   6226..6378    +  CDS            ble (fragment): BLE_KLEPN - Experimental evidence at protein level: Swiss-Prot protein existence level 1. Binding protein with a strong affinity to the bleomycin family of antibiotics. Binds to CL990; an antimitotic-antibiotic compound. From Klebsiella pneumoniae.
   6437..6484    +  polyA_signal   HSV TK poly(A) signal: herpes simplex virus thymidine kinase polyadenylation signal (Cole and Stacy, 1985)
   6575..6591    -  polyA_signal   bGH poly(A) signal (fragment): bovine growth hormone polyadenylation signal
   6813..7401    +  rep_origin     ori: high-copy-number ColE1/pMB1/pBR322/pUC origin of replication
>Addgene plasmid #103779 | mCherry-iLIDx6 | addgene full sequence | sequence record 199170 | Addgene NGS Result
TAGTTATTAATAGTAATCAATTACGGGGTCATTAGTTCATAGCCCATATATGGAGTTCCGCGTTACATAA
CTTACGGTAAATGGCCCGCCTGGCTGACCGCCCAACGACCCCCGCCCATTGACGTCAATAATGACGTATG
TTCCCATAGTAACGCCAATAGGGACTTTCCATTGACGTCAATGGGTGGAGTATTTACGGTAAACTGCCCA
CTTGGCAGTACATCAAGTGTATCATATGCCAAGTACGCCCCCTATTGACGTCAATGACGGTAAATGGCCC
GCCTGGCATTATGCCCAGTACATGACCTTATGGGACTTTCCTACTTGGCAGTACATCTACGTATTAGTCA
TCGCTATTACCATGGTGATGCGGTTTTGGCAGTACATCAATGGGCGTGGATAGCGGTTTGACTCACGGGG
ATTTCCAAGTCTCCACCCCATTGACGTCAATGGGAGTTTGTTTTGGCACCAAAATCAACGGGACTTTCCA
AAATGTCGTAACAACTCCGCCCCATTGACGCAAATGGGCGGTAGGCGTGTACGGTGGGAGGTCTATATAA
GCAGAGCTGGTTTAGTGAACCGTCAGATCCGCTAGCGCTACCGGTCGCCACCATGGTAAGCAAGGGCGAG
GAGGATAACATGGCCATCATCAAGGAGTTCATGCGCTTCAAGGTGCACATGGAGGGCTCCGTGAACGGCC
ACGAGTTCGAGATCGAGGGCGAGGGCGAGGGCCGCCCCTACGAGGGCACCCAGACCGCCAAGCTGAAGGT
GACCAAGGGTGGCCCCCTGCCCTTCGCCTGGGACATCCTGTCCCCTCAGTTCATGTACGGCTCCAAGGCC
TACGTGAAGCACCCCGCCGACATCCCCGACTACTTGAAGCTGTCCTTCCCCGAGGGCTTCAAGTGGGAGC
GCGTGATGAACTTCGAGGACGGCGGCGTGGTGACCGTGACCCAGGACTCCTCCCTGCAGGACGGCGAGTT
CATCTACAAGGTGAAGCTGCGCGGCACCAACTTCCCCTCCGACGGCCCCGTAATGCAGAAGAAGACCATG
GGCTGGGAGGCCTCCTCCGAGCGGATGTACCCCGAGGACGGCGCCCTGAAGGGCGAGATCAAGCAGAGGC
TGAAGCTGAAGGACGGCGGCCACTACGACGCTGAGGTCAAGACCACCTACAAGGCCAAGAAGCCCGTGCA
GCTGCCCGGCGCCTACAACGTCAACATCAAGTTGGACATCACCTCCCACAACGAGGACTACACCATCGTG
GAACAGTACGAACGCGCCGAGGGCCGCCACTCCACCGGCGGCATGGACGAGCTGTACAAGTCCGGACTCA
GATCTAGCGCTGGAGGCAGCGCTGGCGGAGAGTTCCTGGCAACCACACTGGAGCGGATCGAGAAGAATTT
TGTGATCACCGACCCCCGCCTGCCTGATAACCCAATCATCTTCGCCAGCGACTCCTTTCTGCAGCTGACA
GAGTACAGCAGGGAGGAGATCCTGGGCAGGAATTGCAGATTCCTGCAGGGCCCCGAGACAGATAGAGCCA
CAGTGCGGAAGATCCGCGACGCCATCGATAACCAGACCGAGGTGACAGTGCAGCTGATCAATTATACCAA
GTCCGGCAAGAAGTTCTGGAACGTGTTTCACCTGCAGCCTATGCGGGACTACAAGGGCGATGTGCAGTAC
TTCATCGGAGTGCAGCTGGACGGAACCGAGAGGCTGCACGGAGCAGCCGAGAGAGAGGCCGTGTGCCTGA
TCAAGAAGACAGCCTTCCAGATCGCTGAGGCCGCCAACGATGAGAACTACTTTAAGCTTTCCGCAGGCGG
GTCCGCAGGGGGCGAGTTCCTGGCCACCACACTGGAGAGAATTGAGAAGAATTTCGTCATCACCGACCCC
AGACTGCCAGACAATCCTATCATCTTCGCCTCTGACAGCTTTCTGCAGCTGACCGAATACTCTAGAGAAG
AGATCCTGGGCAGGAACTGTAGATTCCTGCAGGGACCAGAGACAGATAGGGCAACAGTGCGGAAGATCAG
GGACGCAATCGATAATCAGACTGAAGTCACCGTGCAGCTGATCAACTATACCAAGAGTGGCAAGAAGTTT
TGGAACGTGTTCCACCTGCAGCCCATGCGCGATTATAAAGGCGATGTGCAATACTTCATCGGCGTGCAGC
TGGACGGCACCGAGCGGCTGCACGGAGCAGCAGAGAGGGAAGCCGTGTGCCTGATCAAGAAGACAGCGTT
TCAGATTGCCGAAGCTGCTAATGATGAAAATTACTTCGTCGACTCTGCCGGGGGATCTGCCGGAGGCGAG
TTCCTGGCTACCACACTGGAAAGAATTGAGAAGAATTTTGTCATTACCGACCCCAGACTGCCCGACAATC
CCATCATCTTCGCCTCCGACTCTTTTCTGCAGCTGACCGAGTATTCTAGAGAGGAGATCCTGGGAAGAAA
CTGCAGATTCCTGCAGGGACCTGAGACAGACAGGGCTACAGTGCGGAAAATTAGAGATGCTATTGACAAT
CAGACTGAAGTCACTGTCCAGCTGATCAATTACACTAAGTCTGGCAAGAAGTTCTGGAACGTGTTTCACC
TGCAACCCATGAGAGATTATAAGGGCGATGTGCAGTATTTCATCGGGGTCCAGCTGGATGGCACTGAGAG
GCTGCATGGCGCCGCTGAAAGGGAGGCCGTGTGCCTGATCAAGAAGACAGCTTTTCAGATTGCTGAAGCT
GCCAACGACGAGAATTATTTTGGATCTAGCGCTGGAGGCAGCGCTGGCGGAGAGTTCCTGGCAACCACAC
TGGAGCGGATCGAGAAGAATTTTGTGATCACCGACCCCCGCCTGCCTGATAACCCAATCATCTTCGCCAG
CGACTCCTTTCTGCAGCTGACAGAGTACAGCAGGGAGGAGATCCTGGGCAGGAATTGCAGATTCCTGCAG
GGCCCCGAGACAGATAGAGCCACAGTGCGGAAGATCCGCGACGCCATCGATAACCAGACCGAGGTGACAG
TGCAGCTGATCAATTATACCAAGTCCGGCAAGAAGTTCTGGAACGTGTTTCACCTGCAGCCTATGCGGGA
CTACAAGGGCGATGTGCAGTACTTCATCGGAGTGCAGCTGGACGGAACCGAGAGGCTGCACGGAGCAGCC
GAGAGAGAGGCCGTGTGCCTGATCAAGAAGACAGCCTTCCAGATCGCTGAGGCCGCCAACGATGAGAACT
ACTTTAAGCTTTCCGCAGGCGGGTCCGCAGGGGGCGAGTTCCTGGCCACCACACTGGAGAGAATTGAGAA
GAATTTCGTCATCACCGACCCCAGACTGCCAGACAATCCTATCATCTTCGCCTCTGACAGCTTTCTGCAG
CTGACCGAATACTCTAGAGAAGAGATCCTGGGCAGGAACTGTAGATTCCTGCAGGGACCAGAGACAGATA
GGGCAACAGTGCGGAAGATCAGGGACGCAATCGATAATCAGACTGAAGTCACCGTGCAGCTGATCAACTA
TACCAAGAGTGGCAAGAAGTTTTGGAACGTGTTCCACCTGCAGCCCATGCGCGATTATAAAGGCGATGTG
CAATACTTCATCGGCGTGCAGCTGGACGGCACCGAGCGGCTGCACGGAGCAGCAGAGAGGGAAGCCGTGT
GCCTGATCAAGAAGACAGCGTTTCAGATTGCCGAAGCTGCTAATGATGAAAATTACTTCGTCGACTCTGC
CGGGGGATCTGCCGGAGGCGAGTTCCTGGCTACCACACTGGAAAGAATTGAGAAGAATTTTGTCATTACC
GACCCCAGACTGCCCGACAATCCCATCATCTTCGCCTCCGACTCTTTTCTGCAGCTGACCGAGTATTCTA
GAGAGGAGATCCTGGGAAGAAACTGCAGATTCCTGCAGGGACCTGAGACAGACAGGGCTACAGTGCGGAA
AATTAGAGATGCTATTGACAATCAGACTGAAGTCACTGTCCAGCTGATCAATTACACTAAGTCTGGCAAG
AAGTTCTGGAACGTGTTTCACCTGCAACCCATGAGAGATTATAAGGGCGATGTGCAGTATTTCATCGGGG
TCCAGCTGGATGGCACTGAGAGGCTGCATGGCGCCGCTGAAAGGGAGGCCGTGTGCCTGATCAAGAAGAC
AGCTTTTCAGATTGCTGAAGCTGCCAACGACGAGAATTATTTTGGATCCACCGGATCTAGATAACTGATC
ATAATCAGCCATACCACATTTGTAGAGGTTTTACTTGCTTTAAAAAACCTCCCACACCTCCCCCTGAACC
TGAAACATAAAATGAATGCAATTGTTGTTGTTAACTTGTTTATTGCAGCTTATAATGGTTACAAATAAAG
CAATAGCATCACAAATTTCACAAATAAAGCATTTTTTTCACTGCATTCTAGTTGTGGTTTGTCCAAACTC
ATCAATGTATCTTAAGGCGTAAATTGTAAGCGTTAATATTTTGTTAAAATTCGCGTTAAATTTTTGTTAA
ATCAGCTCATTTTTTAACCAATAGGCCGAAATCGGCAAAATCCCTTATAAATCAAAAGAATAGACCGAGA
TAGGGT
[37 nt withheld, positions 4557-4593]
AAAGAACGTGGACTCCAACGTCAAAGG
[49 nt withheld, positions 4621-4669]
T
[91 nt withheld, positions 4671-4761]
G
[124 nt withheld, positions 4763-4886]
CAGGTGGCACTTTTCGGGGAAATGTGCGCGGAACCCCTATTTGTTTATTTTTCTAAATACATTCAAATAT
GTATCCGCTCATGAGACAATAACCCTGATAAATGCTTCAATAATATTGAAAAAGGAAGAGTCCTGAGGCG
GAAAGAACCAGCTGTGGAATGTGTGTCAGTTAGGGTGTGGAAAGTCCCCAGGCTCCCCAGCAGGCAGAAG
TATGCAAAGCATGCATCTCAATTAGTCAGCAACCAGGTGTGGAAAGTCCCCAGGCTCCCCAGCAGGCAGA
AGTATGCAAAGCATGCATCTCAATTAGTCAGCAACCATAGTCCCGCCCCTAACTCCGCCCATCCCGCCCC
TAACTCCGCCCAGTTCCGCCCATTCTCCGCCCCATGGCTGACTAATTTTTTTTATTTATGCAGAGGCCGA
GGCCGCCTCGGCCTCTGAGCTATTCCAGAAGTAGTGAGGAGGCTTTTTTGGAGGCCTAGGCTTTTGCAAA
GATCGATCAAGAGACAGGATGAGGATCGTTTCGCATGATTGAACAAGATGGATTGCACGCAGGTTCTCCG
GCCGCTTGGGTGGAGAGGCTATTCGGCTATGACTGGGCACAACAGACAATCGGCTGCTCTGATGCCGCCG
TGTTCCGGCTGTCAGCGCAGGGGCGCCCGGTTCTTTTTGTCAAGACCGACCTGTCCGGTGCCCTGAATGA
ACTGCAAGACGAGGCAGCGCGGCTATCGTGGCTGGCCACGACGGGCGTTCCTTGCGCAGCTGTGCTCGAC
GTTGTCACTGAAGCGGGAAGGGACTGGCTGCTATTGGGCGAAGTGCCGGGGCAGGATCTCCTGTCATCTC
ACCTTGCTCCTGCCGAGAAAGTATCCATCATGGCTGATGCAATGCGGCGGCTGCATACGCTTGATCCGGC
TACCTGCCCATTCGACCACCAAGCGAAACATCGCATCGAGCGAGCACGTACTCGGATGGAAGCCGGTCTT
GTCGATCAGGATGATCTGGACGAAGAGCATCAGGGGCTCGCGCCAGCCGAACTGTTCGCCAGGCTCAAGG
CGAGCATGCCCGACGGCGAGGATCTCGTCGTGACCCATGGCGATGCCTGCTTGCCGAATATCATGGTGGA
AAATGGCCGCTTTTCTGGATTCATCGACTGTGGCCGGCTGGGTGTGGCGGACCGCTATCAGGACATAGCG
TTGGCTACCCGTGATATTGCTGAAGAGCTTGGCGGCGAATGGGCTGACCGCTTCCTCGTGCTTTACGGTA
TCGCCGCTCCCGATTCGCAGCGCATCGCCTTCTATCGCCTTCTTGACGAGTTCTTCTGAGCGGGACTCTG
GGGTTCGAAATGACCGACCAAGCGACGCCCAACCTGCCATCACGAGATTTCGATTCCACCGCCGCCTTCT
ATGAAAGGTTGGGCTTCGGAATCGTTTTCCGGGACGCCGGCTGGATGATCCTCCAGCGCGGGGATCTCAT
GCTGGAGTTCTTCGCCCACCCTAGGGGGAGGCTAACTGAAACACGGAAGGAGACAATACCGGAAGGAACC
CGCGCTATGACGGCAATAAAAAGACAGAATAAAACGCACGGTGTTGGGTCGTTTGTTCATAAACGCGGGG
TTCGGTCCCAGGGCTGGCACTCTGTCGATACCCCACCGAGACCCCATTGGGGCCAATACGCCCGCGTTTC
TTCCTTTTCCCCACCCCACCCCCCAAGTTCGGGTGAAGGCCCAGGGCTCGCAGCCAACGTCGGGGCGGCA
GGCCCTGCCATAGCCTCAGGTTACTCATATATACTTTAGATTGATTTAAAACTTCATTTTTAATTTAAAA
GGATCTAGGTGAAGATCCTTTTTGATAATCTCATGACCAAAATCCCTTAACGTGAGTTTTCGTTCCACTG
AGCGTCAGACCCCGTAGAAAAGATCAAAGGATCTTCTTGAGATCCTTTTTTTCTGCGCGTAATCTGCTGC
TTGCAAACAAAAAAACCACCGCTACCAGCGGTGGTTTGTTTGCCGGATCAAGAGCTACCAACTCTTTTTC
CGAAGGTAACTGGCTTCAGCAGAGCGCAGATACCAAATACTGTTCTTCTAGTGTAGCCGTAGTTAGGCCA
CCACTTCAAGAACTCTGTATCACCGCCTACATACCTCGCTCTGCTAATCCTGTTACCAGTGGCTGCTGCC
AGTGGCGATAAGTCGTGTCTTACCGGGTTGGACTCAAGACGATAGTTACCGGATAAGGCGCAGCGGTCGG
GCTGAACGGGGGGTTCGTGCACACAGCCCAGCTTGGAGCGAACGACCTACACCGAACTGAGATACCTACA
GCGTGAGCTATGAGAAAGCGCCACGCTTCCCGAAGGGAGAAAGGCGGACAGGTATCCGGTAAGCGGCAGG
GTCGGAACAGGAGAGCGCACGAGGGAGCTTCCAGGGGGAAACGCCTGGTATCTTTATAGTCCTGTCGGGT
TTCGCCACCTCTGACTTGAGCGTCGATTTTTGTGATGCTCGTCAGGGGGGCGGAGCCTATGGAAAAACGC
CAGCAACGCGGCCTTTTTACGGTTCCTGGCCTTTTGCTGGCCTTTTGCTCACATGTTCTTTCCTGCGTTA
TCCCCTGATTCTGTGGATAACCGTATTACCGCCATGCAT
